Addgene plasmid #26179: pMLLCK-J72034
Depositing lab: Christopher Anderson. Depositing organization: University of California, Berkeley.
Backbone
  Vector backbone: pMLL-CK
  Backbone size w/o insert (bp): 2852
  Vector type: Synthetic Biology ; 2ab assembly vector
Growth in bacteria
  Bacterial resistance: Chloramphenicol and Kanamycin, 25 & 50 μg/mL
  Growth temperature: 37°C
  Growth strain: Other
  Growth instructions: Provided in a pir+ strain. Grow at 37C
  Copy number: Low Copy
Gene/Insert
  Gene/Insert name: C terminal T7 tag (alt names: Bmll68; J72034)
  Insert size (bp): 42
  Cloning method: Restriction Enzyme; 5′ cloning site BglII (not destroyed); 3′ cloning site BamHI (not destroyed)
  Sequencing primers: 5′ gtatcacgaggcagaatttcag
Terms and licenses: Academic/Nonprofit Terms; Industry Terms: Not Available to Industry
Depositor comments: Note that this plasmid must be grown in both Chloramphenicol and Kanamycin
How to cite: pMLLCK-J72034 was a gift from Christopher Anderson (Addgene plasmid # 26179 ; http://n2t.net/addgene:26179 ; RRID:Addgene_26179)
