[The description below was written by a language model from this plasmid's Addgene catalogue record and pLannotate feature annotations shown in this document.]
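Description:
pMLLCK-J72034 is a small bacterial parts plasmid built for synthetic biology, in which a 42 bp basic part encoding a C-terminal T7 epitope tag (also recorded as Bmll68 or J72034) is carried in the pMLL-CK backbone, a vector designed for the "2ab" assembly scheme. The part is flanked by BglII on the 5′ side and BamHI on the 3′ side, both retained after cloning. This is the BglBrick-style arrangement, in which the compatible ends of these two enzymes let parts be joined in series. The tag would therefore be fused in frame to the end of an upstream coding part. The short insert is not picked up as a feature in the annotation, and no promoter driving it is recorded, which fits its role as a standalone part rather than an expression cassette.

The "CK" in the backbone name reflects its two selectable markers, a chloramphenicol acetyltransferase gene with its own cat promoter followed by a lambda t0 terminator, and an aph(3')-Ia kanamycin resistance gene. The depositor states that both antibiotics must be used together. Paired markers of this kind are central to 2ab assembly, where the antibiotic combination selects for correctly joined products. Replication depends on the R6K γ origin, which needs the pi initiator protein, so the plasmid is maintained only in pir+ strains and is listed as low copy. The annotation also finds attB1 and attB2 Gateway-type recombination sites and a fragment of a bacterial terminator near the cloning region. The annotated depositor sequence is 2,688 nt, somewhat shorter than the sum of the catalogued backbone (2,852 bp) and insert sizes, a discrepancy the record does not explain.
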