Features (pLannotate 1.2.2; 8 found; start..end, strand, type, name):
    147..171     -  protein_bind   attB2: mutant version of attB; recombination site for the Gateway® BP reaction BP Clonase™
    332..1147    +  CDS            KanR: aminoglycoside phosphotransferase; aph(3')-Ia; confers resistance to kanamycin in bacteria or G418 (Geneticin®) in eukaryotes
   1259..1356    +  promoter       cat promoter: promoter of the E. coli cat gene encoding chloramphenicol acetyltransferase
   1357..2013    +  CDS            cat: CAT_ECOLX - Experimental evidence at protein level: Swiss-Prot protein existence level 1. This enzyme is an effector of chloramphenicol resistance in bacteria. From Escherichia coli. This protein is used as a marker in many commonly used cloning vectors, such as pACYC184.
   2037..2131    +  terminator     lambda t0 terminator: transcription terminator from phage lambda
   2167..2523    +  rep_origin     R6K γ ori: γ replication origin from E. coli plasmid R6K; requires the R6K initiator protein pi for replication
   2585..2609    +  protein_bind   attB1: mutant version of attB; recombination site for the Gateway® BP reaction BP Clonase™
   2633..2670    -  terminator     bacterial terminator (fragment): putative bacterial transcription terminator
>Addgene plasmid #26179 | pMLLCK-J72034 | depositor full sequence | sequence record 12300 | Author sequence
GATCTATGGCTTCTATGACTGGCGGTCAGCAAATGGGTTAAGGATCCTAACTCGCTCCTCAGGCTTCCTC
GCTCACTGACTCGCTGCGCTCGGTCGTTCGGCTGCGGCGAGCGGTATCAGCTCACTCAAAGGCGGTAATC
AATTCGACCCAGCTTTCTTGTACAAAGTGGTTGATCGGATCTGCTGATCCTTCAACTCAGCAAAAGTTCG
ATTTATTCAACAAAGCCACGTTGTGTCTCAAAATCTCTGATGTTACATTGCACAAGATAAAAATATATCA
TCATGAACAATAAAACTGTCTGCTTACATAAACAGTAATACAAGGGGTGTTATGAGCCATATTCAACGGG
AAACGTCTTGCTCCAGGCCGCGATTAAATTCCAACATGGATGCTGATTTATATGGGTATAAATGGGCTCG
CGATAATGTCGGGCAATCAGGTGCGACAATCTATCGATTGTATGGGAAGCCCGATGCGCCAGAGTTGTTT
CTGAAACATGGCAAAGGTAGCGTTGCCAATGATGTTACAGATGAGATGGTCAGACTAAACTGGCTGACGG
AATTTATGCCTCTTCCGACCATCAAGCATTTTATCCGTACTCCTGATGATGCATGGTTACTCACCACTGC
GATCCCCGGGAAAACAGCATTCCAGGTATTAGAAGAATATCCTGATTCAGGTGAAAATATTGTTGATGCG
CTGGCAGTGTTCCTGCGCCGGTTGCATTCGATTCCTGTTTGTAATTGTCCTTTTAACAGCGATCGCGTAT
TTCGTCTCGCTCAGGCGCAATCACGAATGAATAACGGTTTGGTTGATGCGAGTGATTTTGATGACGAGCG
TAATGGCTGGCCTGTTGAACAAGTCTGGAAAGAAATGCATAAGCTTTTGCCATTCTCACCGGATTCAGTC
GTCACTCATGGTGATTTCTCACTTGATAACCTTATTTTTGACGAGGGGAAATTAATAGGTTGTATTGATG
TTGGACGAGTCGGAATCGCAGACCGATACCAGGATCTTGCCATCCTATGGAACTGCCTCGGTGAGTTTTC
TCCTTCATTACAGAAACGGCTTTTTCAAAAATATGGTATTGATAATCCTGATATGAATAAATTGCAGTTT
CATTTGATGCTCGATGAGTTTTTCTAATCAGAATTGGTTAATTGGTTGTAACACTGGCAGAGCATTACGC
TGACTTGACGGGAGGATCTCTGAAGACTCTCGAGCTGCAGGACTCACAGCTCCTCGGATCTTTGATCGGG
CACGTAAGAGGTTCCAACTTTCACCATAATGAAATAAGATCACTACCGGGCGTATTTTTTGAGTTATCGA
GATTTTCAGGAGCTAAGGAAGCTAAAATGGAGAAAAAAATCACTGGATATACCACCGTTGATATATCCCA
ATGGCATCGTAAAGAACATTTTGAGGCATTTCAGTCAGTTGCTCAATGTACCTATAACCAGACCGTTCAG
CTGGATATTACGGCCTTTTTAAAGACCGTAAAGAAAAATAAGCACAAGTTTTATCCGGCCTTTATTCACA
TTCTTGCCCGCCTGATGAATGCTCATCCGGAATTTCGTATGGCAATGAAAGACGGTGAGCTGGTGATATG
GGATAGTGTTCACCCTTGTTACACCGTTTTCCATGAGCAAACTGAAACGTTTTCATCGCTCTGGAGTGAA
TACCACGACGATTTCCGGCAGTTTCTACACATATATTCGCAAGATGTGGCGTGTTACGGTGAAAACCTGG
CCTATTTCCCTAAAGGGTTTATTGAGAATATGTTTTTCGTCTCAGCCAATCCCTGGGTGAGTTTCACCAG
TTTTGATTTAAACGTGGCCAATATGGACAACTTCTTCGCCCCCGTTTTCACCATGGGCAAATATTATACG
CAAGGCGACAAGGTGCTGATGCCGCTGGCGATTCAGGTTCATCATGCCGTTTGTGATGGCTTCCATGTCG
GCAGAATGCTTAATGAATTACAACAGTACTGCGATGAGTGGCAGGGCGGGGCGTAATTTGATATCGAGCT
CGCTTGGACTCCTGTTGATAGATCCAGTAATGACCTCAGAACTCCATCTGGATTTGTTCAGAACGCTCGG
TTGCCGCCGGGCGTTTTTTATTGGTGAGAATCCAAGCCTCGGATCTAGCAGTTCAACCTGTTGATAGTAC
GTACTAAGCTCTCATGTTTCACGTACTAAGCTCTCATGTTTAACGTACTAAGCTCTCATGTTTAACGAAC
TAAACCCTCATGGCTAACGTACTAAGCTCTCATGGCTAACGTACTAAGCTCTCATGTTTCACGTACTAAG
CTCTCATGTTTGAACAATAAAATTAATATAAATCAGCAACTTAAATAGCCTCTAAGGTTTTAAGTTTTAT
AAGAAAAAAAAGAATATATAAGGCTTTTAAAGCTTTTAAGGTTTAACGGTTGTGGACAACAAGCCAGGGA
TGTAACGCACTGAGAAGCCCTTAGAGCCTCTCAAAGCAATTTTGAGTGACACAGGAACACTTAACGGCTG
ACATGGGAATTAGCCATGGGCCCGTGCGAATCACGGATCTCCCGATCAAGAATTGCCATTATCAACAAGT
TTGTACAAAAAAGCAGGCTCCGAATTGGTATCACGAGGCAGAATTTCAGATAAAAAAAATCCTTAGCTTT
CGCTAAGGATCTGAAGTGGAATTCATGA
