>Addgene plasmid #26179 | pMLLCK-J72034 | addgene partial sequence | sequence record 36991 | pMLL-5 5'-gtatcacgaggcagaatttcag-3'
CTACTTCGCTAGGACTGAGTGGAATTCATGAGATCTATGGCTTCTATGACTGGCGGTCAGCAAATGGGTT
AAGGATCCTAACTCGCTCCTCAGGCTTCCTCGCTCACTGACTCGCTGCGCTCGGTCGTTCGGCTGCGGCG
AGCGGTATCAGCTCACTCAAAGGCGGTAATCAATTCGACCCAGCTTTCTTGTACAAAGTGGTTGATCGGA
TCTGCTGATCCTTCAACTCAGCAAAAGTTCGATTTATTCAACAAAGCCACGTTGTGTCTCAAAATCTCTG
ATGTTACATTGCACAAGATAAAAATATATCATCATGAACAATAAAACTGTCTGCTTACATAAACAGTAAT
ACAAGGGGTGTTATGAGCCATATTCAACGGGAAACGTCTTGCTCCAGGCCGCGATTAAATTCCAACATGG
ATGCTGATTTATATGGGTATAAATGGGCTCGCGATAATGTCGGGCAATCAGGTGCGACAATCTATCGATT
GTATGGGAAGCCCGATGCGCCAGAGTTGTTTCTGAAACATGGCAAAGGTAGCGTTGCCAATGATGTTACA
GATGAGATGGTCAGACTAAACTGGCTGACGGAATTTATGCCTCTTCCGACCATCAAGCATTTTATCCGTA
CTCCTGATGATGCATGGTTACTCACCACTGCGATCCCCGGGAAAACAGCATTCCAGGTATTAGAAGAATA
TCCTGATTCAGGTGAAAATATTGTTGATGCGCTGGCAGTGTTCCTGCGCCGGTTGCATTCGATTCCTGTT
TGTAATTGTCCTTTTAACAGCGATCGCGTATTTCGTCTCGCTCAGGCGCAAT
